Addgene plasmid #192884: pCDH-TRE3G-CMV-P
Purpose: (Empty Backbone) Cloning for Tet regulatable expression
Depositing lab: Kazuhiro Oka. Depositing organization: Baylor College of Medicine.
Backbone
  Vector backbone: pCDH
  Backbone manufacturer: SBI
  Vector type: Lentiviral
  Selectable markers: Puromycin
Growth in bacteria
  Bacterial resistance: Ampicillin, 100 μg/mL
  Growth temperature: 37°C
  Growth strain: NEB Stable
  Copy number: High Copy
Gene/Insert
  Gene/Insert name: None
Terms and licenses: Academic/Nonprofit Terms; Industry Terms: Not Available to Industry
How to cite: pCDH-TRE3G-CMV-P was a gift from Kazuhiro Oka (Addgene plasmid # 192884 ; http://n2t.net/addgene:192884 ; RRID:Addgene_192884)
