[The description below was written by a language model from this plasmid's Addgene catalogue record and pLannotate feature annotations shown in this document.]
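Description:
pCDH-TRE3G-CMV-P is an empty lentiviral transfer backbone derived from the pCDH vector series, intended for cloning a gene of interest under tetracycline-regulatable control. In bacteria it is maintained through a high-copy ColE1/pUC-type origin and selected with ampicillin via the β-lactamase gene. Small annotated fragments of lac, rop, bom and lacZα sequences appear to be remnants of the parental cloning vector rather than functional modules.

The viral portion follows a third-generation layout. An RSV promoter fused to a truncated HIV-1 5' LTR drives Tat-independent production of the genomic RNA in packaging cells. It is followed by the Ψ packaging signal with a partial gag sequence, the Rev response element for nuclear export of the unspliced transcript, and the cPPT/CTS. Downstream sits the TRE3G promoter, which is activated by the Tet-On 3G transactivator in the presence of doxycycline. No insert is present, and the short gap between TRE3G and the next element is presumably where a gene would be cloned, although the record does not list the cloning sites. A separate constitutive cassette, consisting of a partial CMV enhancer and the CMV promoter driving puromycin N-acetyltransferase, allows selection of transduced mammalian cells. The WPRE that follows enhances transcript stability and expression. The cassette ends in a truncated 3' LTR, annotated by the software as a 5' LTR. An SV40 polyadenylation signal and an SV40 origin lie beyond it.

No transactivator is encoded on this plasmid, so inducible expression requires Tet-On 3G to be supplied from another construct or cell line. Packaging functions must likewise be provided in trans.
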