Features (pLannotate 1.2.2; 26 found; start..end, strand, type, name):
      6..232     +  promoter       RSV promoter: Rous sarcoma virus enhancer/promoter
    233..413     +  LTR            5' LTR (truncated): truncated 5' long terminal repeat (LTR) from HIV-1
    460..585     +  misc_feature   HIV-1 Ψ: packaging signal of human immunodeficiency virus type 1
    569..907     +  CDS            HIV-1 gag (fragment): gag protein from human immunodeficiency virus 1; gag
   1078..1311    +  misc_feature   RRE: The Rev response element (RRE) of HIV-1 allows for Rev-dependent mRNA export from the nucleus to the cytoplasm.
   1688..1788    +  CDS            Rev (fragment): human immunodeficiency virus 1 (HIV-1) Rev protein; rev; enhances nuclear export of unspliced and incompletely spliced viral mRNAs
   1807..1923    +  misc_feature   cPPT/CTS: central polypurine tract and central termination sequence of HIV-1
   1949..2325    +  promoter       TRE3G promoter: 3rd-generation Tet-responsive promoter that can be activated by binding of Tet-On® 3G
   2368..2444    +  enhancer       CMV enhancer (fragment): human cytomegalovirus immediate early enhancer
   2445..2648    +  promoter       CMV promoter: human cytomegalovirus (CMV) immediate early promoter
   2730..3329    +  CDS            PuroR: puromycin N-acetyltransferase; pac from Streptomyces alboniger; confers resistance to puromycin
   3340..3928    +  misc_feature   WPRE: woodchuck hepatitis virus posttranscriptional regulatory element
   3923..4030    +  CDS            nef (fragment): NEF_SIVS4 - Experimental evidence at protein level: Swiss-Prot protein existence level 1. Interferes with TCR signaling from the cell membrane. Interacts with CD247/TCRZ (TCR zeta chain) and exert potent down- regulation of cell surface TCR/CD3 complexes. From Simian immunodeficiency virus (isolate F236/smH4) (SIV-sm) (Simian immunodeficiency virus sooty mangabey monkey).
   4055..4235    +  LTR            5' LTR (truncated): truncated 5' long terminal repeat (LTR) from HIV-1
   4307..4428    +  polyA_signal   SV40 poly(A) signal: SV40 polyadenylation signal
   4468..4603    +  rep_origin     SV40 ori: SV40 origin of replication
   4660..4676    -  protein_bind   lac operator: The lac repressor binds to the lac operator to inhibit transcription in E. coli. This inhibition can be relieved by adding lactose or isopropyl-β-D-thiogalactopyranoside (IPTG). lac repressor encoded by lacI
   4684..4714    -  promoter       lac promoter: promoter for the E. coli lac operon
   4729..4750    -  protein_bind   CAP binding site: CAP binding activates transcription in the presence of cAMP. E. coli catabolite activator protein
   4763..4855    -  CDS            lacI (fragment): lac repressor; lacI; The lac repressor binds to the lac operator to inhibit transcription in E. coli. This inhibition can be relieved by adding lactose or isopropyl-β-D-thiogalactopyranoside (IPTG).
   5038..5626    -  rep_origin     ori: high-copy-number ColE1/pMB1/pBR322/pUC origin of replication
   5797..6657    -  CDS            AmpR: β-lactamase; bla; confers resistance to ampicillin, carbenicillin, and related antibiotics
   6658..6762    -  promoter       AmpR promoter: bla
   6857..6892    +  CDS            rop (fragment): Rop protein, which maintains plasmids at low copy number; rop
   6994..7093    +  misc_feature   bom (fragment): basis of mobility region from pBR322
   7099..7253    -  CDS            lacZα (fragment): LacZα fragment of β-galactosidase; lacZ fragment
>Addgene plasmid #192884 | pCDH-TRE3G-CMV-P | addgene full sequence | sequence record 378967 | Addgene NGS Result
ACGCGTGTAGTCTTATGCAATACTCTTGTAGTCTTGCAACATGGTAACGATGAGTTAGCAACATGCCTTA
CAAGGAGAGAAAAAGCACCGTGCATGCCGATTGGTGGAAGTAAGGTGGTACGATCGTGCCTTATTAGGAA
GGCAACAGACGGGTCTGACATGGATTGGACGAACCACTGAATTGCCGCATTGCAGAGATATTGTATTTAA
GTGCCTAGCTCGATACATAAACGGGTCTCTCTGGTTAGACCAGATCTGAGCCTGGGAGCTCTCTGGCTAA
CTAGGGAACCCACTGCTTAAGCCTCAATAAAGCTTGCCTTGAGTGCTTCAAGTAGTGTGTGCCCGTCTGT
TGTGTGACTCTGGTAACTAGAGATCCCTCAGACCCTTTTAGTCAGTGTGGAAAATCTCTAGCAGTGGCGC
CCGAACAGGGACTTGAAAGCGAAAGGGAAACCAGAGGAGCTCTCTCGACGCAGGACTCGGCTTGCTGAAG
CGCGCACGGCAAGAGGCGAGGGGCGGCGACTGGTGAGTACGCCAAAAATTTTGACTAGCGGAGGCTAGAA
GGAGAGAGATGGGTGCGAGAGCGTCAGTATTAAGCGGGGGAGAATTAGATCGCGATGGGAAAAAATTCGG
TTAAGGCCAGGGGGAAAGAAAAAATATAAATTAAAACATATAGTATGGGCAAGCAGGGAGCTAGAACGAT
TCGCAGTTAATCCTGGCCTGTTAGAAACATCAGAAGGCTGTAGACAAATACTGGGACAGCTACAACCATC
CCTTCAGACAGGATCAGAAGAACTTAGATCATTATATAATACAGTAGCAACCCTCTATTGTGTGCATCAA
AGGATAGAGATAAAAGACACCAAGGAAGCTTTAGACAAGATAGAGGAAGAGCAAAACAAAAGTAAGACCA
CCGCACAGCAAGCGGCCACTGATCTTCAGACCTGGAGGAGGAGATATGAGGGACAATTGGAGAAGTGAAT
TATATAAATATAAAGTAGTAAAAATTGAACCATTAGGAGTAGCACCCACCAAGGCAAAGAGAAGAGTGGT
GCAGAGAGAAAAAAGAGCAGTGGGAATAGGAGCTTTGTTCCTTGGGTTCTTGGGAGCAGCAGGAAGCACT
ATGGGCGCAGCGTCAATGACGCTGACGGTACAGGCCAGACAATTATTGTCTGGTATAGTGCAGCAGCAGA
ACAATTTGCTGAGGGCTATTGAGGCGCAACAGCATCTGTTGCAACTCACAGTCTGGGGCATCAAGCAGCT
CCAGGCAAGAATCCTGGCTGTGGAAAGATACCTAAAGGATCAACAGCTCCTGGGGATTTGGGGTTGCTCT
GGAAAACTCATTTGCACCACTGCTGTGCCTTGGAATGCTAGTTGGAGTAATAAATCTCTGGAACAGATTT
GGAATCACACGACCTGGATGGAGTGGGACAGAGAAATTAACAATTACACAAGCTTAATACACTCCTTAAT
TGAAGAATCGCAAAACCAGCAAGAAAAGAATGAACAAGAATTATTGGAATTAGATAAATGGGCAAGTTTG
TGGAATTGGTTTAACATAACAAATTGGCTGTGGTATATAAAATTATTCATAATGATAGTAGGAGGCTTGG
TAGGTTTAAGAATAGTTTTTGCTGTACTTTCTATAGTGAATAGAGTTAGGCAGGGATATTCACCATTATC
GTTTCAGACCCACCTCCCAACCCCGAGGGGACCCGACAGGCCCGAAGGAATAGAAGAAGAAGGTGGAGAG
AGAGACAGAGACAGATCCATTCGATTAGTGAACGGATCTCGACGGTATCGGTTAACTTTTAAAAGAAAAG
GGGGGATTGGGGGGTACAGTGCAGGGGAAAGAATAGTAGACATAATAGCAACAGACATACAAACTAAAGA
ATTACAAAAACAAATTACAAAATTCAAAATTTTATCGATCTTAATTAACCAATTCCTCGAGTTTACTCCC
TATCAGTGATAGAGAACGTATGAAGAGTTTACTCCCTATCAGTGATAGAGAACGTATGCAGACTTTACTC
CCTATCAGTGATAGAGAACGTATAAGGAGTTTACTCCCTATCAGTGATAGAGAACGTATGACCAGTTTAC
TCCCTATCAGTGATAGAGAACGTATCTACAGTTTACTCCCTATCAGTGATAGAGAACGTATATCCAGTTT
ACTCCCTATCAGTGATAGAGAACGTATAAGCTTTAGGCGTGTACGGTGGGCGCCTATAAAAGCAGAGCTC
GTTTAGTGAACCGTCAGATCGCCTGGAGCAATTCCACAACACTTTTGTCTTATACCAACTTTCCGTACCA
CTTCCTACCCTCGTAGGATCCCCGGGCTAGCGCGGCCGCGAATTCGTCGACACTAGTATTATGCCCAGTA
CATGACCTTATGGGACTTTCCTACTTGGCAGTACATCTACGTATTAGTCATCGCTATTACCATGGTGATG
CGGTTTTGGCAGTACATCAATGGGCGTGGATAGCGGTTTGACTCACGGGGATTTCCAAGTCTCCACCCCA
TTGACGTCAATGGGAGTTTGTTTTGGCACCAAAATCAACGGGACTTTCCAAAATGTCGTAACAACTCCGC
CCCATTGACGCAAATGGGCGGTAGGCGTGTACGGTGGGAGGTTTATATAAGCAGAGCTCGTTTAGTGAAC
CGTCAGATCGCCTGGAGACGCCATCCACGCTGTTTTGACCTCCATAGAAGATTCTAGAGCTAGGCCACCA
TGACCGAGTACAAGCCCACGGTGCGCCTCGCCACCCGCGACGACGTCCCCAGGGCCGTACGCACCCTCGC
CGCCGCGTTCGCCGACTACCCCGCCACGCGCCACACCGTCGATCCGGACCGCCACATCGAGCGGGTCACC
GAGCTGCAAGAACTCTTCCTCACGCGCGTCGGGCTCGACATCGGCAAGGTGTGGGTCGCGGACGACGGCG
CCGCGGTGGCGGTCTGGACCACGCCGGAGAGCGTCGAAGCGGGGGCGGTGTTCGCCGAGATCGGCCCGCG
CATGGCCGAGTTGAGCGGTTCCCGGCTGGCCGCGCAGCAACAGATGGAAGGCCTCCTGGCGCCGCACCGG
CCCAAGGAGCCCGCGTGGTTCCTGGCCACCGTCGGCGTCTCGCCCGACCACCAGGGCAAGGGTCTGGGCA
GCGCCGTCGTGCTCCCCGGAGTGGAGGCGGCCGAGCGCGCCGGGGTGCCCGCCTTCCTGGAGACCTCCGC
GCCCCGCAACCTCCCCTTCTACGAGCGGCTCGGCTTCACCGTCACCGCCGACGTCGAGGTGCCCGAAGGA
CCGCGCACCTGGTGCATGACCCGCAAGCCCGGTGCCTGAGAATTGGTACAATCAACCTCTGGATTACAAA
ATTTGTGAAAGATTGACTGGTATTCTTAACTATGTTGCTCCTTTTACGCTATGTGGATACGCTGCTTTAA
TGCCTTTGTATCATGCTATTGCTTCCCGTATGGCTTTCATTTTCTCCTCCTTGTATAAATCCTGGTTGCT
GTCTCTTTATGAGGAGTTGTGGCCCGTTGTCAGGCAACGTGGCGTGGTGTGCACTGTGTTTGCTGACGCA
ACCCCCACTGGTTGGGGCATTGCCACCACCTGTCAGCTCCTTTCCGGGACTTTCGCTTTCCCCCTCCCTA
TTGCCACGGCGGAACTCATCGCCGCCTGCCTTGCCCGCTGCTGGACAGGGGCTCGGCTGTTGGGCACTGA
CAATTCCGTGGTGTTGTCGGGGAAATCATCGTCCTTTCCTTGGCTGCTCGCCTGTGTTGCCACCTGGATT
CTGCGCGGGACGTCCTTCTGCTACGTCCCTTCGGCCCTCAATCCAGCGGACCTTCCTTCCCGCGGCCTGC
TGCCGGCTCTGCGGCCTCTTCCGCGTCTTCGCCTTCGCCCTCAGACGAGTCGGATCTCCCTTTGGGCCGC
CTCCCCGCCTGGTACCTTTAAGACCAATGACTTACAAGGCAGCTGTAGATCTTAGCCACTTTTTAAAAGA
AAAGGGGGGACTGGAAGGGCTAATTCACTCCCAACGAAGATAAGATCTGCTTTTTGCTTGTACTGGGTCT
CTCTGGTTAGACCAGATCTGAGCCTGGGAGCTCTCTGGCTAACTAGGGAACCCACTGCTTAAGCCTCAAT
AAAGCTTGCCTTGAGTGCTTCAAGTAGTGTGTGCCCGTCTGTTGTGTGACTCTGGTAACTAGAGATCCCT
CAGACCCTTTTAGTCAGTGTGGAAAATCTCTAGCAGTAGTAGTTCATGTCATCTTATTATTCAGTATTTA
TAACTTGCAAAGAAATGAATATCAGAGAGTGAGAGGAACTTGTTTATTGCAGCTTATAATGGTTACAAAT
AAAGCAATAGCATCACAAATTTCACAAATAAAGCATTTTTTTCACTGCATTCTAGTTGTGGTTTGTCCAA
ACTCATCAATGTATCTTATCATGTCTGGCTCTAGCTATCCCGCCCCTAACTCCGCCCATCCCGCCCCTAA
CTCCGCCCAGTTCCGCCCATTCTCCGCCCCATGGCTGACTAATTTTTTTTATTTATGCAGAGGCCGAGGC
CGCCTCGGCCTCTGAGCTATTCCAGAAGTAGTGAGGAGGCTTTTTTGGAGGCCTAGACTTTTGCAGAGAC
CAAATTCGTAATCATGTCATAGCTGTTTCCTGTGTGAAATTGTTATCCGCTCACAATTCCACACAACATA
CGAGCCGGAAGCATAAAGTGTAAAGCCTGGGGTGCCTAATGAGTGAGCTAACTCACATTAATTGCGTTGC
GCTCACTGCCCGCTTTCCAGTCGGGAAACCTGTCGTGCCAGCTGCATTAATGAATCGGCCAACGCGCGGG
GAGAGGCGGTTTGCGTATTGGGCGCTCTTCCGCTTCCTCGCTCACTGACTCGCTGCGCTCGGTCGTTCGG
CTGCGGCGAGCGGTATCAGCTCACTCAAAGGCGGTAATACGGTTATCCACAGAATCAGGGGATAACGCAG
GAAAGAACATGTGAGCAAAAGGCCAGCAAAAGGCCAGGAACCGTAAAAAGGCCGCGTTGCTGGCGTTTTT
CCATAGGCTCCGCCCCCCTGACGAGCATCACAAAAATCGACGCTCAAGTCAGAGGTGGCGAAACCCGACA
GGACTATAAAGATACCAGGCGTTTCCCCCTGGAAGCTCCCTCGTGCGCTCTCCTGTTCCGACCCTGCCGC
TTACCGGATACCTGTCCGCCTTTCTCCCTTCGGGAAGCGTGGCGCTTTCTCATAGCTCACGCTGTAGGTA
TCTCAGTTCGGTGTAGGTCGTTCGCTCCAAGCTGGGCTGTGTGCACGAACCCCCCGTTCAGCCCGACCGC
TGCGCCTTATCCGGTAACTATCGTCTTGAGTCCAACCCGGTAAGACACGACTTATCGCCACTGGCAGCAG
CCACTGGTAACAGGATTAGCAGAGCGAGGTATGTAGGCGGTGCTACAGAGTTCTTGAAGTGGTGGCCTAA
CTACGGCTACACTAGAAGAACAGTATTTGGTATCTGCGCTCTGCTGAAGCCAGTTACCTTCGGAAAAAGA
GTTGGTAGCTCTTGATCCGGCAAACAAACCACCGCTGGTAGCGGTGGTTTTTTTGTTTGCAAGCAGCAGA
TTACGCGCAGAAAAAAAGGATCTCAAGAAGATCCTTTGATCTTTTCTACGGGGTCTGACGCTCAGTGGAA
CGAAAACTCACGTTAAGGGATTTTGGTCATGAGATTATCAAAAAGGATCTTCACCTAGATCCTTTTAAAT
TAAAAATGAAGTTTTAAATCAATCTAAAGTATATATGAGTAAACTTGGTCTGACAGTTACCAATGCTTAA
TCAGTGAGGCACCTATCTCAGCGATCTGTCTATTTCGTTCATCCATAGTTGCCTGACTCCCCGTCGTGTA
GATAACTACGATACGGGAGGGCTTACCATCTGGCCCCAGTGCTGCAATGATACCGCGAGACCCACGCTCA
CCGGCTCCAGATTTATCAGCAATAAACCAGCCAGCCGGAAGGGCCGAGCGCAGAAGTGGTCCTGCAACTT
TATCCGCCTCCATCCAGTCTATTAATTGTTGCCGGGAAGCTAGAGTAAGTAGTTCGCCAGTTAATAGTTT
GCGCAACGTTGTTGCCATTGCTACAGGCATCGTGGTGTCACGCTCGTCGTTTGGTATGGCTTCATTCAGC
TCCGGTTCCCAACGATCAAGGCGAGTTACATGATCCCCCATGTTGTGCAAAAAAGCGGTTAGCTCCTTCG
GTCCTCCGATCGTTGTCAGAAGTAAGTTGGCCGCAGTGTTATCACTCATGGTTATGGCAGCACTGCATAA
TTCTCTTACTGTCATGCCATCCGTAAGATGCTTTTCTGTGACTGGTGAGTACTCAACCAAGTCATTCTGA
GAATAGTGTATGCGGCGACCGAGTTGCTCTTGCCCGGCGTCAATACGGGATAATACCGCGCCACATAGCA
GAACTTTAAAAGTGCTCATCATTGGAAAACGTTCTTCGGGGCGAAAACTCTCAAGGATCTTACCGCTGTT
GAGATCCAGTTCGATGTAACCCACTCGTGCACCCAACTGATCTTCAGCATCTTTTACTTTCACCAGCGTT
TCTGGGTGAGCAAAAACAGGAAGGCAAAATGCCGCAAAAAAGGGAATAAGGGCGACACGGAAATGTTGAA
TACTCATACTCTTCCTTTTTCAATATTATTGAAGCATTTATCAGGGTTATTGTCTCATGAGCGGATACAT
ATTTGAATGTATTTAGAAAAATAAACAAATAGGGGTTCCGCGCACATTTCCCCGAAAAGTGCCACCTGAC
GTCTAAGAAACCATTATTATCATGACATTAACCTATAAAAATAGGCGTATCACGAGGCCCTTTCGTCTCG
CGCGTTTCGGTGATGACGGTGAAAACCTCTGACACATGCAGCTCCCGGAGACGGTCACAGCTTGTCTGTA
AGCGGATGCCGGGAGCAGACAAGCCCGTCAGGGCGCGTCAGCGGGTGTTGGCGGGTGTCGGGGCTGGCTT
AACTATGCGGCATCAGAGCAGATTGTACTGAGAGTGCACCATATGCGGTGTGAAATACCGCACAGATGCG
TAAGGAGAAAATACCGCATCAGGCGCCATTCGCCATTCAGGCTGCGCAACTGTTGGGAAGGGCGATCGGT
GCGGGCCTCTTCGCTATTACGCCAGCTGGCGAAAGGGGGATGTGCTGCAAGGCGATTAAGTTGGGTAACG
CCAGGGTTTTCCCAGTCACGACGTTGTAAAACGACGGCCAGTGCCAAGCTG
